Addgene plasmid #144279: TFORF1225
Purpose: Lentiviral vector for overexpressing transcription factor ORFs with unique 24-bp barcodes. Barcodes facilitate identification of transcription factors in pooled screens.
Depositing lab: Feng Zhang. Depositing organization: Broad Institute. Publication: A transcription factor atlas of directed differentiation. Joung J, Ma S, Tay T, Geiger-Schuller KR, Kirchgatterer PC, Verdine VK, Guo B, Arias-Garcia MA, Allen WE, Singh A, Kuksenko O, Abudayyeh OO, Gootenberg JS, Fu Z, Macrae RK, Buenrostro JD, Regev A, Zhang F. Cell. 2023 Jan 5;186(1):209-229.e26. doi: 10.1016/j.cell.2022.11.026. PubMed 36608654.
Backbone
  Vector backbone: pLX_TRC317
  Backbone manufacturer: Broad Institute Genetic Perturbation Platform
  Backbone size w/o insert (bp): 8264
  Vector type: Mammalian Expression, Lentiviral
  Selectable markers: Puromycin
Growth in bacteria
  Bacterial resistance: Ampicillin, 100 μg/mL
  Growth temperature: 37°C
  Growth strain: NEB Stable
  Copy number: High Copy
Gene/Insert
  Gene/Insert name: AKNA
  Species: H. sapiens (human)
  Insert size (bp): 4421
  Entrez Gene: AKNA (a.k.a. FLJ31001, FLJ33184, KIAA1968, RP11-82I1.4)
  Promoter: EF1a
  Cloning method: Unknown
  Sequencing primers: 5′ GGGTGGAGACTGAAGTTAGGCCAG; 3′ CACATAGCGTAAAAGGAGCAACATAG
Terms and licenses: Academic/Nonprofit Terms; Industry Terms: Not Available to Industry
Depositor comments: NM_001317950,NM_030767,XM_005252247,XM_005252245,XM_006717294,XM_005252244,ENST00000307564,ENST00000374088 . The transcription factor ORF portion of this plasmid was synthesized by Genewiz. Please test multiple small colonies in case of plasmid recombination. To make this collection available in a timely manner, a portion of this collection was not fully sequenced by Addgene. If an Addgene verified full plasmid sequence is not available, please contact us prior to placing an order to request the full sequence.
How to cite: TFORF1225 was a gift from Feng Zhang (Addgene plasmid # 144279 ; http://n2t.net/addgene:144279 ; RRID:Addgene_144279)
