[The description below was written by a language model from this plasmid's Addgene catalogue record and pLannotate feature annotations shown in this document.]
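Description:
TFORF1225 is a lentiviral mammalian expression plasmid built on the pLX_TRC317 backbone and carrying the human AKNA open reading frame. It belongs to a barcoded transcription factor ORF collection. It is propagated in E. coli through a high-copy ColE1/pUC-type origin with ampicillin selection (AmpR under its own bla promoter). The bacterial portion also retains an f1 origin, lac promoter/operator remnants, and flanking T7 and T3 promoters. The sequenced record is 12,685 nt, consistent with the stated backbone and insert sizes. The depositor warns that the plasmid can recombine during propagation, as is common for LTR-containing vectors.

The viral cassette follows a third-generation, self-inactivating design. An RSV promoter replaces the U3 region of a truncated HIV-1 5' LTR to drive genomic RNA production in packaging cells. It is followed by the Ψ packaging signal with a gag fragment, the RRE for Rev-dependent nuclear export, a cPPT/CTS element, and a ΔU3 3' LTR that disables LTR promoter activity after integration. Within the transferred region, an SV40 early promoter/origin drives the puromycin N-acetyltransferase gene for selection of transduced cells. Downstream, the strong constitutive EF-1α promoter drives the AKNA coding sequence, and a WPRE follows it to boost transcript stability and expression. The unique 24-bp barcode described for the collection is not annotated separately in the feature table. A short fragment annotated as U6 promoter lies between the ORF and the WPRE, but the record does not state its role.

The construct is intended for stable AKNA overexpression, alone or in pooled lentiviral screens. In those screens the barcode identifies which transcription factor each cell received, for example in directed differentiation studies.
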