Features (pLannotate 1.2.2; 31 found; start..end, strand, type, name):
      5..231     +  promoter       RSV promoter: Rous sarcoma virus enhancer/promoter
    232..412     +  LTR            5' LTR (truncated): truncated 5' long terminal repeat (LTR) from HIV-1
    459..584     +  misc_feature   HIV-1 Ψ: packaging signal of human immunodeficiency virus type 1
    568..931     +  CDS            HIV-1 gag (fragment): gag protein from human immunodeficiency virus 1; gag
   1077..1310    +  misc_feature   RRE: The Rev response element (RRE) of HIV-1 allows for Rev-dependent mRNA export from the nucleus to the cytoplasm.
   1687..1713    +  CDS            Rev (fragment): human immunodeficiency virus 1 (HIV-1) Rev protein; rev; enhances nuclear export of unspliced and incompletely spliced viral mRNAs
   1720..1743    +  promoter       SV40 promoter (fragment): SV40 early promoter
   1744..1815    +  promoter       SV40 promoter (fragment): SV40 enhancer and early promoter
   1839..1974    +  rep_origin     SV40 ori: SV40 origin of replication
   2020..2616    +  CDS            PuroR (fragment): puromycin N-acetyltransferase; pac from Streptomyces; confers resistance to puromycin
   2665..2782    +  misc_feature   cPPT/CTS: central polypurine tract and central termination sequence of HIV-1
   2847..2913    +  CDS            small t antigen (fragment): SV40 (simian virus 40) small t antigen
   2920..4098    +  promoter       EF-1α promoter: strong constitutive promoter for human elongation factor EF-1α
   4115..8431    +  CDS            AKNA: AKNA_HUMAN - Also known as KIAA1968 From Homo sapiens (Human).
   8447..8500    +  promoter       U6 promoter (fragment): RNA polymerase III promoter for human U6 snRNA
   8542..9130    +  misc_feature   WPRE: woodchuck hepatitis virus posttranscriptional regulatory element
   9181..9200    +  misc_feature   cPPT/CTS (fragment): central polypurine tract and central termination sequence of HIV-1
   9202..9435    +  LTR            3' LTR (ΔU3): self-inactivating 3' long terminal repeat (LTR) from HIV-1
   9513..9634    +  polyA_signal   SV40 poly(A) signal: SV40 polyadenylation signal
   9674..9809    +  rep_origin     SV40 ori: SV40 origin of replication
   9830..9848    -  promoter       T7 promoter: promoter for bacteriophage T7 RNA polymerase
   9856..10011   +  CDS            lacZα (fragment): LacZα fragment of β-galactosidase; lacZ fragment
  10016..10444   +  rep_origin     f1 ori (sequence partly withheld): f1 bacteriophage origin of replication; arrow indicates direction of (+) strand synthesis
  10497..10601   +  promoter       AmpR promoter: bla
  10602..11462   +  CDS            AmpR: β-lactamase; bla; confers resistance to ampicillin, carbenicillin, and related antibiotics
  11633..12221   +  rep_origin     ori: high-copy-number ColE1/pMB1/pBR322/pUC origin of replication
  12404..12496   +  CDS            lacI (fragment): lac repressor; lacI; The lac repressor binds to the lac operator to inhibit transcription in E. coli. This inhibition can be relieved by adding lactose or isopropyl-β-D-thiogalactopyranoside (IPTG).
  12509..12530   +  protein_bind   CAP binding site: CAP binding activates transcription in the presence of cAMP. E. coli catabolite activator protein
  12545..12575   +  promoter       lac promoter: promoter for the E. coli lac operon
  12579..12601   +  protein_bind   lac operator (fragment): The lac repressor binds to the lac operator to inhibit transcription in E. coli. This inhibition can be relieved by adding lactose or isopropyl-β-D-thiogalactopyranoside (IPTG). lac repressor encoded by lacI
  12644..12662   +  promoter       T3 promoter: promoter for bacteriophage T3 RNA polymerase
>Addgene plasmid #144279 | TFORF1225 | addgene full sequence | sequence record 404143 | Addgene NGS Result
TTAATGTAGTCTTATGCAATACTCTTGTAGTCTTGCAACATGGTAACGATGAGTTAGCAACATGCCTTAC
AAGGAGAGAAAAAGCACCGTGCATGCCGATTGGTGGAAGTAAGGTGGTACGATCGTGCCTTATTAGGAAG
GCAACAGACGGGTCTGACATGGATTGGACGAACCACTGAATTGCCGCATTGCAGAGATATTGTATTTAAG
TGCCTAGCTCGATACATAAACGGGTCTCTCTGGTTAGACCAGATCTGAGCCTGGGAGCTCTCTGGCTAAC
TAGGGAACCCACTGCTTAAGCCTCAATAAAGCTTGCCTTGAGTGCTTCAAGTAGTGTGTGCCCGTCTGTT
GTGTGACTCTGGTAACTAGAGATCCCTCAGACCCTTTTAGTCAGTGTGGAAAATCTCTAGCAGTGGCGCC
CGAACAGGGACTTGAAAGCGAAAGGGAAACCAGAGGAGCTCTCTCGACGCAGGACTCGGCTTGCTGAAGC
GCGCACGGCAAGAGGCGAGGGGCGGCGACTGGTGAGTACGCCAAAAATTTTGACTAGCGGAGGCTAGAAG
GAGAGAGATGGGTGCGAGAGCGTCAGTATTAAGCGGGGGAGAATTAGATCGCGATGGGAAAAAATTCGGT
TAAGGCCAGGGGGAAAGAAAAAATATAAATTAAAACATATAGTATGGGCAAGCAGGGAGCTAGAACGATT
CGCAGTTAATCCTGGCCTGTTAGAAACATCAGAAGGCTGTAGACAAATACTGGGACAGCTACAACCATCC
CTTCAGACAGGATCAGAAGAACTTAGATCATTATATAATACAGTAGCAACCCTCTATTGTGTGCATCAAA
GGATAGAGATAAAAGACACCAAGGAAGCTTTAGACAAGATAGAGGAAGAGCAAAACAAAAGTAAGACCAC
CGCACAGCAAGCGGCCGCTGATCTTCAGACCTGGAGGAGGAGATATGAGGGACAATTGGAGAAGTGAATT
ATATAAATATAAAGTAGTAAAAATTGAACCATTAGGAGTAGCACCCACCAAGGCAAAGAGAAGAGTGGTG
CAGAGAGAAAAAAGAGCAGTGGGAATAGGAGCTTTGTTCCTTGGGTTCTTGGGAGCAGCAGGAAGCACTA
TGGGCGCAGCGTCAATGACGCTGACGGTACAGGCCAGACAATTATTGTCTGGTATAGTGCAGCAGCAGAA
CAATTTGCTGAGGGCTATTGAGGCGCAACAGCATCTGTTGCAACTCACAGTCTGGGGCATCAAGCAGCTC
CAGGCAAGAATCCTGGCTGTGGAAAGATACCTAAAGGATCAACAGCTCCTGGGGATTTGGGGTTGCTCTG
GAAAACTCATTTGCACCACTGCTGTGCCTTGGAATGCTAGTTGGAGTAATAAATCTCTGGAACAGATTTG
GAATCACACGACCTGGATGGAGTGGGACAGAGAAATTAACAATTACACAAGCTTAATACACTCCTTAATT
GAAGAATCGCAAAACCAGCAAGAAAAGAATGAACAAGAATTATTGGAATTAGATAAATGGGCAAGTTTGT
GGAATTGGTTTAACATAACAAATTGGCTGTGGTATATAAAATTATTCATAATGATAGTAGGAGGCTTGGT
AGGTTTAAGAATAGTTTTTGCTGTACTTTCTATAGTGAATAGAGTTAGGCAGGGATATTCACCATTATCG
TTTCAGACCCACCTCCCAACCCCGAGGGGACCCATGCATTGCATCTCAATTAGTCAGCAACCAGGTGTGG
AAAGTCCCCAGGCTCCCCAGCAGGCAGAAGTATGCAAAGCATGCGTCTCAATTAGTCAGCAACCATAGTC
CCGCCCCTAACTCCGCCCATCCCGCCCCTAACTCCGCCCAGTTCCGCCCATTCTCCGCCCCATGGCTGAC
TAATTTTTTTTATTTATGCAGAGGCCGAGGCCGCCTCGGCCTCTGAGCTATTCCAGAAGTAGTGAGGAGG
CTTTTTTGGAGGCCTAGGCTTTTGCAAAAAGCTTTCTAGAGGTACCACCGGAGCTTACCATGACCGAGTA
CAAGCCCACGGTGCGCCTCGCCACCCGCGACGACGTCCCCAGGGCCGTACGCACCCTCGCCGCCGCGTTC
GCCGACTACCCCGCCACGCGCCACACCGTCGATCCGGACCGCCACATCGAGCGGGTCACCGAGCTGCAAG
AACTCTTCCTCACGCGCGTCGGGCTCGACATCGGCAAGGTGTGGGTCGCGGACGACGGCGCCGCCGTGGC
GGTCTGGACCACGCCGGAGAGCGTCGAAGCGGGGGCGGTGTTCGCCGAGATCGGCCCGCGCATGGCCGAG
TTGAGCGGTTCCCGGCTGGCCGCGCAGCAACAGATGGAAGGCCTCCTGGCGCCGCACCGGCCCAAGGAGC
CCGCGTGGTTCCTGGCCACCGTCGGCGTCTCGCCCGACCACCAGGGCAAGGGTCTGGGCAGCGCCGTCGT
GCTCCCCGGAGTGGAGGCGGCCGAGCGCGCCGGGGTGCCCGCCTTCCTGGAGACCTCCGCGCCCCGCAAC
CTCCCCTTCTACGAGCGGCTCGGCTTCACCGTCACCGCCGACGTCGAGGTGCCCGAAGGACCGCGCACCT
GGTGCATGACCCGCAAGCCCGGTGCCAGTTAACGAATTCTAGATCTTGAGACAAATGGCAGTATTCATCC
ACAATTTTAAAAGAAAAGGGGGGATTGGGGGGTACAGTGCAGGGGAAAGAATAGTAGACATAATAGCAAC
AGACATACAAACTAAAGAATTACAAAAACAAATTACAAAAATTCAAAATTTTCGGGTTTATTACAGGGAC
AGCAGAGATCCACTTTGGCGCCGGCTCGAGGCCTGCAGGTGCAAAGATGGATAAAGTTTTAAACAGAGAG
GAATCTTTGCAGCTAATGGACCTTCTAGGTCTTGAAAGGAGTGGGAATTGGCTCCGGTGCCCGTCAGTGG
GCAGAGCGCACATCGCCCACAGTCCCCGAGAAGTTGGGGGGAGGGGTCGGCAATTGAACCGGTGCCTAGA
GAAGGTGGCGCGGGGTAAACTGGGAAAGTGATGTCGTGTACTGGCTCCGCCTTTTTCCCGAGGGTGGGGG
AGAACCGTATATAAGTGCAGTAGTCGCCGTGAACGTTCTTTTTCGCAACGGGTTTGCCGCCAGAACACAG
GTAAGTGCCGTGTGTGGTTCCCGCGGGCCTGGCCTCTTTACGGGTTATGGCCCTTGCGTGCCTTGAATTA
CTTCCACCTGGCTGCAGTACGTGATTCTTGATCCCGAGCTTCGGGTTGGAAGTGGGTGGGAGAGTTCGAG
GCCTTGCGCTTAAGGAGCCCCTTCGCCTCGTGCTTGAGTTGAGGCCTGGCCTGGGCGCTGGGGCCGCCGC
GTGCGAATCTGGTGGCACCTTCGCGCCTGTCTCGCTGCTTTCGATAAGTCTCTAGCCATTTAAAATTTTT
GATGACCTGCTGCGACGCTTTTTTTCTGGCAAGATAGTCTTGTAAATGCGGGCCAAGATCTGCACACTGG
TATTTCGGTTTTTGGGGCCGCGGGCGGCGACGGGGCCCGTGCGTCCCAGCGCACATGTTCGGCGAGGCGG
GGCCTGCGAGCGCGGCCACCGAGAATCGGACGGGGGTAGTCTCAAGCTGGCCGGCCTGCTCTGGTGCCTG
GCCTCGCGCCGCCGTGTATCGCCCCGCCCTGGGCGGCAAGGCTGGCCCGGTCGGCACCAGTTGCGTGAGC
GGAAAGATGGCCGCTTCCCGGCCCTGCTGCAGGGAGCTCAAAATGGAGGACGCGGCGCTCGGGAGAGCGG
GCGGGTGAGTCACCCACACAAAGGAAAAGGGCCTTTCCGTCCTCAGCCGTCGCTTCATGTGACTCCACGG
AGTACCGGGCGCCGTCCAGGCACCTCGATTAGTTCTCGAGCTTTTGGAGTACGTCGTCTTTAGGTTGGGG
GGAGGGGTTTTATGCGATGGAGTTTCCCCACACTGAGTGGGTGGAGACTGAAGTTAGGCCAGCTTGGCAC
TTGATGTAATTCTCCTTGGAATTTGCCCTTTTTGAGTTTGGATCTTGGTTCATTCTCAAGCCTCAGACAG
TGGTTCAAAGTTTTTTTCTTCCATTTCAGGTGTCGTGAGGCTAGCACCGCCACCATGGCCAGCTCGGAGA
CTGAGATCCGCTGGGCTGAGCCTGGCCTGGGGAAGGGCCCCCAGCGGCGGCGCTGGGCCTGGGCCGAGGA
CAAGAGGGATGTGGATAGAAGTAGTTCACAAAGCTGGGAAGAAGAGAGACTCTTTCCCAATGCCACCAGC
CCCGAGCTCCTAGAGGACTTCCGCCTGGCCCAGCAGCACCTGCCGCCCCTGGAGTGGGACCCACACCCGC
AGCCCGATGGGCATCAGGATTCCGAGTCAGGAGAGACTTCGGGAGAAGAGGCTGAAGCAGAGGATGTGGA
CAGCCCAGCAAGTTCCCATGAGCCTCTTGCCTGGCTCCCCCAGCAGGGCCGTCAGCTGGACATGACTGAA
GAGGAGCCAGATGGGACCCTCGGAAGTCTGGAGGTTGAGGAGGCTGGAGAGAGCTCCTCAAGGTTGGGGT
ATGAGGCTGGTCTCAGCTTGGAAGGCCATGGAAACACCAGCCCCATGGCTCTTGGGCATGGTCAGGCCAG
GGGCTGGGTGGCTTCTGGCGAACAAGCCAGTGGGGACAAACTTTCTGAACATTCCGAGGTCAACCCATCC
GTTGAACTCAGCCCGGCAAGGTCCTGGAGCAGTGGGACAGTGAGCCTCGACCACCCTAGTGACAGCCTTG
ATTCTACCTGGGAAGGAGAGACCGATGGCCCCCAGCCCACTGCCCTGGCAGAAACCTTGCCAGAGGGCCC
CAGCCACCACCTCCTAAGCCCAGATGGCAGAACTGGAGGCAGTGTTGCTCGGGCAACCCCCATGGAATTC
CAGGACTCCTCAGCTCCCCCAGCCCAGAGTCCGCAGCATGCCACAGATAGATGGAGGAGAGAAACGACCA
GATTCTTCTGCCCTCAGCCCAAGGAACACATCTGGAAGCAGACAAAGACGTCACCTAAGCCACTCCCTTC
CCGATTCATTGGCTCCATCAGCCCCCTGAATCCCCAGCCCAGGCCAACGCGGCAGGGCAGGCCGCTGCCC
AGACAGGGAGCCACTCTGGCTGGCCGCTCCTCTTCTAATGCCCCCAAGTATGGCCGGGGGCAGTTGAACT
ACCCACTCCCTGATTTCTCCAAGGTAGGGCCCCGGGTGAGATTCCCCAAAGATGAGAGCTACCGTCCCCC
CAAGTCCAGAAGCCACAACAGGAAGCCTCAGGCCCCTGCCAGGCCCCTCATCTTCAAGTCTCCAGCTGAG
ATTGTGCAGGAGGTGCTGTTGAGCAGTGGAGAAGCAGCCCTGGCAAAGGACACGCCTCCTGCCCACCCTA
TCACCAGGGTACCCCAAGAATTTCAGACGCCTGAGCAAGCCACTGAGCTGGTCCATCAGCTCCAGGAAGA
CTACCACAGGCTCCTCACCAAGTACGCTGAGGCCGAGAACACCATTGACCAGCTACGCCTCGGGGCCAAG
GTGAACCTGTTCTCTGACCCACCCCAGCCCAACCACAGCATCCACACGGGAATGGTGCCCCAGGGGACCA
AGGTCTTGTCCTTCACCATCCCACAGCCCCGCTCTGCAGAGTGGTGGCCGGGCCCGGCCGAGGACCCCCA
GGCCTCTGCGGCCTCAGGGTGGCCATCAGCTCGAGGAGACTTGAGCCCCTCCTCGCTTACCAGCATGCCC
ACCCTGGGGTGGCTTCCGGAGAACCGGGACATCTCTGAGGACCAGTCCTCAGCAGAGCAGACCCAGGCAC
TGGCTTCTCAGGCCAGCCAGTTCCTGGCCAAGGTGGAGTCCTTTGAAAGACTGATACAGGCAGGACGTCT
CATGCCCCAGGACCAAGTCAAGGGCTTCCAGCGGCTGAAGGCTGCCCACGCGGCCCTAGAGGAGGAGTAC
CTGAAGGCTTGTCGGGAGCAACACCCTGCCCAGCCGCTTGCCGGCTCCAAGGGGACGCCTGGAAGATTTG
ATCCTCGCAGGGAGCTGGAGGCAGAGATATACCGTCTGGGAAGCTGCCTGGAAGAGCTGAAGGAACACAT
AGACCAGACCCAGCAAGAGCCTGAGCCGCCCGGGTCAGACTCAGCTCTGGACAGCACCCCAGCCCTGCCC
TGCCTCCATCAGCCAACGCACCTGCCTGCTCCTTCTGGACAAGCCCCCATGCCAGCCATCAAGACCTCCT
GCCCTGAGCCTGCTACCACCACTGCCGCCGCCAGCACTGGCCCCTGCCCATTGCACGTAAATGTGGAGGT
GAGCTCTGGCAACAGTGAGGTGGAGGACAGGCCACAGGACCCCCTGGCCCGACTCAGGCACAAGGAGCTG
CAGATGGAGCAAGTTTACCATGGCCTCATGGAGCGGTACCTCAGTGTGAAGTCTCTCCCAGAAGCCATGA
GAATGGAGGAGGAGGAAGAAGGAGAGGAGGAGGAGGAGGAAGAGGGGGGAGGTGACTCCCTGGAAGTTGA
TGGGGTGGCTGCAACTCCAGGGAAAGCAGAGGCCACCAGGGTCCTCCCAAGGCAGTGCCCGGTGCAGGCT
GAGAAAAGTCATGGGGCTCCCCTGGAGGAGGCCACGGAGAAGATGGTATCTATGAAGCCACCAGGTTTCC
AGGCATCCCTGGCTAGAGACGGGCACATGTCAGGCCTGGGCAAGGCTGAGGCAGCCCCTCCAGGCCCTGG
CGTGCCACCCCACCCTCCAGGCACCAAGTCCGCAGCATCCCACCAAAGTAGTATGACCAGCCTGGAGGGA
AGCGGCATCTCTGAGCGCCTTCCACAGAAGCCTTTGCACCGAGGCGGTGGGCCCCACCTGGAGGAGACCT
GGATGGCGTCCCCAGAGACAGACAGTGGCTTTGTGGGCTCAGAAACAAGCAGAGTTTCACCCCTCACCCA
GACTCCAGAGCACCGGCTCTCCCACATCAGCACAGCAGGAACATTAGCCCAGCCCTTTGCTGCATCTGTG
CCCAGGGATGGAGCTTCCTACCCCAAGGCCAGGGGTTCTCTGATTCCCAGAAGAGCCACAGAGCCCAGCA
CACCCCGGAGCCAAGCACAGAGGTACCTCTCCAGCCCAAGTGGGCCTCTCCGGCAGAGGGCACCCAACTT
CAGCCTGGAGCGGACACTGGCAGCCGAGATGGCGGTTCCTGGCTCAGAGTTTGAGGGGCACAAACGGATT
TCTGAACAGCCCCTTCCCAACAAGACAATCAGCCCACCCCCAGCCCCCGCCCCTGCCGCTGCGCCTCTAC
CCTGTGGACCAACAGAGACCATCCCCAGCTTCCTGCTCACCAGGGCAGGGCGAGACCAGGCCATCTGTGA
GCTGCAAGAAGAGGTGTCCCGGCTTCGTCTGCGGCTGGAAGACAGCCTGCACCAGCCACTCCAGGGCAGC
CCGACACGCCCAGCATCTGCCTTTGACCGCCCCGCCCGGACCCGCGGCCGGCCAGCAGACTCCCCAGCCA
CCTGGGGCTCCCATTATGGCAGTAAATCCACAGAGAGATTGCCTGGTGAGCCTAGAGGTGAAGAGCAGAT
TGTCCCTCCAGGAAGGCAGCGAGCCAGGTCTTCCTCAGTGCCTCGGGAGGTGCTCCGACTGTCCCTGAGT
TCAGAATCTGAGCTGCCCTCCCTACCACTGTTCTCTGAGAAGAGCAAGACCACCAAGGACAGTCCACAGG
CAGCTCGGGATGGAAAGAGAGGGGTGGGCAGTGCTGGATGGCCAGACAGGGTCACCTTCCGGGGCCAATA
CACAGGCCACGAATACCATGTTCTGTCCCCTAAGGCGGTCCCAAAAGGCAATGGCACAGTCTCCTGTCCC
CACTGCCGGCCCATTAGGACCCAGGATGCGGGTGGTGCTGTCACAGGGGACCCACTGGGACCGCCTCCCG
CTGATACCCTTCAGTGTCCCCTGTGTGGTCAAGTTGGGTCTCCCCCAGAGGCAGATGGTCCAGGCTCAGC
CACCTCTGGGGCAGAGAAGGCCACCACGAGGAGAAAAGCATCTTCAACTCCCAGCCCCAAGCAGAGGAGC
AAGCAGGCGGGGTCGTCGCCACGCCCACCCCCCGGACTGTGGTATCTGGCAACAGCGCCCCCAGCACCAG
CCCCTCCAGCCTTTGCCTACATCTCCTCGGTTCCCATCATGCCTTATCCACCTGCCGCTGTGTACTATGC
GCCTGCAGGACCTACCTCAGCCCAACCAGCTGCCAAGTGGCCGCCCACAGCCTCTCCCCCACCAGCCCGG
AGACACCGGCACTCCATCCAGCTCGACCTGGGCGACCTAGAGGAGCTCAACAAGGCCCTGAGCCGGGCCG
TGCAGGCTGCCGAGAGCGTCCGCTCTACCACCAGGCAGATGAGAAGCTCGCTGTCAGCCGACCTGCGCCA
GGCTCACAGCCTGCGGGGCTCCTGCCTCTTCTAGTAATGAACTAGTCCGTAACTTGAAAGTATTTCGATT
TCTTGGCTTTATATATCTTGTGGAAAGGACGATGACCAATATCGAGGTTTCGTACCACGCGTTAAGTCGA
CAATCAACCTCTGGATTACAAAATTTGTGAAAGATTGACTGGTATTCTTAACTATGTTGCTCCTTTTACG
CTATGTGGATACGCTGCTTTAATGCCTTTGTATCATGCTATTGCTTCCCGTATGGCTTTCATTTTCTCCT
CCTTGTATAAATCCTGGTTGCTGTCTCTTTATGAGGAGTTGTGGCCCGTTGTCAGGCAACGTGGCGTGGT
GTGCACTGTGTTTGCTGACGCAACCCCCACTGGTTGGGGCATTGCCACCACCTGTCAGCTCCTTTCCGGG
ACTTTCGCTTTCCCCCTCCCTATTGCCACGGCGGAACTCATCGCCGCCTGCCTTGCCCGCTGCTGGACAG
GGGCTCGGCTGTTGGGCACTGACAATTCCGTGGTGTTGTCGGGGAAATCATCGTCCTTTCCTTGGCTGCT
CGCCTGTGTTGCCACCTGGATTCTGCGCGGGACGTCCTTCTGCTACGTCCCTTCGGCCCTCAATCCAGCG
GACCTTCCTTCCCGCGGCCTGCTGCCGGCTCTGCGGCCTCTTCCGCGTCTTCGCCTTCGCCCTCAGACGA
GTCGGATCTCCCTTTGGGCCGCCTCCCCGCGTCGACTTTAAGACCAATGACTTACAAGGCAGCTGTAGAT
CTTAGCCACTTTTTAAAAGAAAAGGGGGGACTGGAAGGGCTAATTCACTCCCAACGAAGACAAGATCTGC
TTTTTGCTTGTACTGGGTCTCTCTGGTTAGACCAGATCTGAGCCTGGGAGCTCTCTGGCTAACTAGGGAA
CCCACTGCTTAAGCCTCAATAAAGCTTGCCTTGAGTGCTTCAAGTAGTGTGTGCCCGTCTGTTGTGTGAC
TCTGGTAACTAGAGATCCCTCAGACCCTTTTAGTCAGTGTGGAAAATCTCTAGCAGTACGTATAGTAGTT
CATGTCATCTTATTATTCAGTATTTATAACTTGCAAAGAAATGAATATCAGAGAGTGAGAGGAACTTGTT
TATTGCAGCTTATAATGGTTACAAATAAAGCAATAGCATCACAAATTTCACAAATAAAGCATTTTTTTCA
CTGCATTCTAGTTGTGGTTTGTCCAAACTCATCAATGTATCTTATCATGTCTGGCTCTAGCTATCCCGCC
CCTAACTCCGCCCATCCCGCCCCTAACTCCGCCCAGTTCCGCCCATTCTCCGCCCCATGGCTGACTAATT
TTTTTTATTTATGCAGAGGCCGAGGCCGCCTCGGCCTCTGAGCTATTCCAGAAGTAGTGAGGAGGCTTTT
TTGGAGGCCTAGGGACGTACCCAATTCGCCCTATAGTGAGTCGTATTACGCGCGCTCACTGGCCGTCGTT
TTACAACGTCGTGACTGGGAAAACCCTGGCGTTACCCAACTTAATCGCCTTGCAGCACATCCCCCTTTCG
CCAGCTGGCGTAATAGCGAAGAGGCCCGCACCGATCGCCCTTCCCAACAGTTGCGCAGCCTGAATGGCGA
ATGGG
[124 nt withheld, positions 10016-10139]
C
[91 nt withheld, positions 10141-10231]
A
[49 nt withheld, positions 10233-10281]
CCTTTGACGTTGGAGTCCACGTTCTTT
[37 nt withheld, positions 10309-10345]
ACCCTATCTCGGTCTATTCTTTTGATTTATAAGGGATTTTGCCGATTTCGGCCTATTGGTTAAAAAATGA
GCTGATTTAACAAAAATTTAACGCGAATTTTAACAAAATATTAACGCTTACAATTTAGGTGGCACTTTTC
GGGGAAATGTGCGCGGAACCCCTATTTGTTTATTTTTCTAAATACATTCAAATATGTATCCGCTCATGAG
ACAATAACCCTGATAAATGCTTCAATAATATTGAAAAAGGAAGAGTATGAGTATTCAACATTTCCGTGTC
GCCCTTATTCCCTTTTTTGCGGCATTTTGCCTTCCTGTTTTTGCTCACCCAGAAACGCTGGTGAAAGTAA
AAGATGCTGAAGATCAGTTGGGTGCACGAGTGGGTTACATCGAACTGGATCTCAACAGCGGTAAGATCCT
TGAGAGTTTTCGCCCCGAAGAACGTTTTCCAATGATGAGCACTTTTAAAGTTCTGCTATGTGGCGCGGTA
TTATCCCGTATTGACGCCGGGCAAGAGCAACTCGGTCGCCGCATACACTATTCTCAGAATGACTTGGTTG
AGTACTCACCAGTCACAGAAAAGCATCTTACGGATGGCATGACAGTAAGAGAATTATGCAGTGCTGCCAT
AACCATGAGTGATAACACTGCGGCCAACTTACTTCTGACAACGATCGGAGGACCGAAGGAGCTAACCGCT
TTTTTGCACAACATGGGGGATCATGTAACTCGCCTTGATCGTTGGGAACCGGAGCTGAATGAAGCCATAC
CAAACGACGAGCGTGACACCACGATGCCTGTAGCAATGGCAACAACGTTGCGCAAACTATTAACTGGCGA
ACTACTTACTCTAGCTTCCCGGCAACAATTAATAGACTGGATGGAGGCGGATAAAGTTGCAGGACCACTT
CTGCGCTCGGCCCTTCCGGCTGGCTGGTTTATTGCTGATAAATCTGGAGCCGGTGAGCGTGGGTCTCGCG
GTATCATTGCAGCACTGGGGCCAGATGGTAAGCCCTCCCGTATCGTAGTTATCTACACGACGGGGAGTCA
GGCAACTATGGATGAACGAAATAGACAGATCGCTGAGATAGGTGCCTCACTGATTAAGCATTGGTAACTG
TCAGACCAAGTTTACTCATATATACTTTAGATTGATTTAAAACTTCATTTTTAATTTAAAAGGATCTAGG
TGAAGATCCTTTTTGATAATCTCATGACCAAAATCCCTTAACGTGAGTTTTCGTTCCACTGAGCGTCAGA
CCCCGTAGAAAAGATCAAAGGATCTTCTTGAGATCCTTTTTTTCTGCGCGTAATCTGCTGCTTGCAAACA
AAAAAACCACCGCTACCAGCGGTGGTTTGTTTGCCGGATCAAGAGCTACCAACTCTTTTTCCGAAGGTAA
CTGGCTTCAGCAGAGCGCAGATACCAAATACTGTTCTTCTAGTGTAGCCGTAGTTAGGCCACCACTTCAA
GAACTCTGTAGCACCGCCTACATACCTCGCTCTGCTAATCCTGTTACCAGTGGCTGCTGCCAGTGGCGAT
AAGTCGTGTCTTACCGGGTTGGACTCAAGACGATAGTTACCGGATAAGGCGCAGCGGTCGGGCTGAACGG
GGGGTTCGTGCACACAGCCCAGCTTGGAGCGAACGACCTACACCGAACTGAGATACCTACAGCGTGAGCT
ATGAGAAAGCGCCACGCTTCCCGAAGGGAGAAAGGCGGACAGGTATCCGGTAAGCGGCAGGGTCGGAACA
GGAGAGCGCACGAGGGAGCTTCCAGGGGGAAACGCCTGGTATCTTTATAGTCCTGTCGGGTTTCGCCACC
TCTGACTTGAGCGTCGATTTTTGTGATGCTCGTCAGGGGGGCGGAGCCTATGGAAAAACGCCAGCAACGC
GGCCTTTTTACGGTTCCTGGCCTTTTGCTGGCCTTTTGCTCACATGTTCTTTCCTGCGTTATCCCCTGAT
TCTGTGGATAACCGTATTACCGCCTTTGAGTGAGCTGATACCGCTCGCCGCAGCCGAACGACCGAGCGCA
GCGAGTCAGTGAGCGAGGAAGCGGAAGAGCGCCCAATACGCAAACCGCCTCTCCCCGCGCGTTGGCCGAT
TCATTAATGCAGCTGGCACGACAGGTTTCCCGACTGGAAAGCGGGCAGTGAGCGCAACGCAATTAATGTG
AGTTAGCTCACTCATTAGGCACCCCAGGCTTTACACTTTATGCTTCCGGCTCGTATGTTGTGTGGAATTG
TGAGCGGATAACAATTTCACACAGGAAACAGCTATGACCATGATTACGCCAAGCGCGCAATTAACCCTCA
CTAAAGGGAACAAAAGCTGGAGCTGCAAGC
