>Addgene plasmid #144279 | TFORF1225 | depositor partial sequence | sequence record 284952 | Insert
ACCGCCACCATGGCCAGCTCGGAGACTGAGATCCGCTGGGCTGAGCCTGGCCTGGGGAAGGGCCCCCAGC
GGCGGCGCTGGGCCTGGGCCGAGGACAAGAGGGATGTGGATAGAAGTAGTTCACAAAGCTGGGAAGAAGA
GAGACTCTTTCCCAATGCCACCAGCCCCGAGCTCCTAGAGGACTTCCGCCTGGCCCAGCAGCACCTGCCG
CCCCTGGAGTGGGACCCACACCCGCAGCCCGATGGGCATCAGGATTCCGAGTCAGGAGAGACTTCGGGAG
AAGAGGCTGAAGCAGAGGATGTGGACAGCCCAGCAAGTTCCCATGAGCCTCTTGCCTGGCTCCCCCAGCA
GGGCCGTCAGCTGGACATGACTGAAGAGGAGCCAGATGGGACCCTCGGAAGTCTGGAGGTTGAGGAGGCT
GGAGAGAGCTCCTCAAGGTTGGGGTATGAGGCTGGTCTCAGCTTGGAAGGCCATGGAAACACCAGCCCCA
TGGCTCTTGGGCATGGTCAGGCCAGGGGCTGGGTGGCTTCTGGCGAACAAGCCAGTGGGGACAAACTTTC
TGAACATTCCGAGGTCAACCCATCCGTTGAACTCAGCCCGGCAAGGTCCTGGAGCAGTGGGACAGTGAGC
CTCGACCACCCTAGTGACAGCCTTGATTCTACCTGGGAAGGAGAGACCGATGGCCCCCAGCCCACTGCCC
TGGCAGAAACCTTGCCAGAGGGCCCCAGCCACCACCTCCTAAGCCCAGATGGCAGAACTGGAGGCAGTGT
TGCTCGGGCAACCCCCATGGAATTCCAGGACTCCTCAGCTCCCCCAGCCCAGAGTCCGCAGCATGCCACA
GATAGATGGAGGAGAGAAACGACCAGATTCTTCTGCCCTCAGCCCAAGGAACACATCTGGAAGCAGACAA
AGACGTCACCTAAGCCACTCCCTTCCCGATTCATTGGCTCCATCAGCCCCCTGAATCCCCAGCCCAGGCC
AACGCGGCAGGGCAGGCCGCTGCCCAGACAGGGAGCCACTCTGGCTGGCCGCTCCTCTTCTAATGCCCCC
AAGTATGGCCGGGGGCAGTTGAACTACCCACTCCCTGATTTCTCCAAGGTAGGGCCCCGGGTGAGATTCC
CCAAAGATGAGAGCTACCGTCCCCCCAAGTCCAGAAGCCACAACAGGAAGCCTCAGGCCCCTGCCAGGCC
CCTCATCTTCAAGTCTCCAGCTGAGATTGTGCAGGAGGTGCTGTTGAGCAGTGGAGAAGCAGCCCTGGCA
AAGGACACGCCTCCTGCCCACCCTATCACCAGGGTACCCCAAGAATTTCAGACGCCTGAGCAAGCCACTG
AGCTGGTCCATCAGCTCCAGGAAGACTACCACAGGCTCCTCACCAAGTACGCTGAGGCCGAGAACACCAT
TGACCAGCTACGCCTCGGGGCCAAGGTGAACCTGTTCTCTGACCCACCCCAGCCCAACCACAGCATCCAC
ACGGGAATGGTGCCCCAGGGGACCAAGGTCTTGTCCTTCACCATCCCACAGCCCCGCTCTGCAGAGTGGT
GGCCGGGCCCGGCCGAGGACCCCCAGGCCTCTGCGGCCTCAGGGTGGCCATCAGCTCGAGGAGACTTGAG
CCCCTCCTCGCTTACCAGCATGCCCACCCTGGGGTGGCTTCCGGAGAACCGGGACATCTCTGAGGACCAG
TCCTCAGCAGAGCAGACCCAGGCACTGGCTTCTCAGGCCAGCCAGTTCCTGGCCAAGGTGGAGTCCTTTG
AAAGACTGATACAGGCAGGACGTCTCATGCCCCAGGACCAAGTCAAGGGCTTCCAGCGGCTGAAGGCTGC
CCACGCGGCCCTAGAGGAGGAGTACCTGAAGGCTTGTCGGGAGCAACACCCTGCCCAGCCGCTTGCCGGC
TCCAAGGGGACGCCTGGAAGATTTGATCCTCGCAGGGAGCTGGAGGCAGAGATATACCGTCTGGGAAGCT
GCCTGGAAGAGCTGAAGGAACACATAGACCAGACCCAGCAAGAGCCTGAGCCGCCCGGGTCAGACTCAGC
TCTGGACAGCACCCCAGCCCTGCCCTGCCTCCATCAGCCAACGCACCTGCCTGCTCCTTCTGGACAAGCC
CCCATGCCAGCCATCAAGACCTCCTGCCCTGAGCCTGCTACCACCACTGCCGCCGCCAGCACTGGCCCCT
GCCCATTGCACGTAAATGTGGAGGTGAGCTCTGGCAACAGTGAGGTGGAGGACAGGCCACAGGACCCCCT
GGCCCGACTCAGGCACAAGGAGCTGCAGATGGAGCAAGTTTACCATGGCCTCATGGAGCGGTACCTCAGT
GTGAAGTCTCTCCCAGAAGCCATGAGAATGGAGGAGGAGGAAGAAGGAGAGGAGGAGGAGGAGGAAGAGG
GGGGAGGTGACTCCCTGGAAGTTGATGGGGTGGCTGCAACTCCAGGGAAAGCAGAGGCCACCAGGGTCCT
CCCAAGGCAGTGCCCGGTGCAGGCTGAGAAAAGTCATGGGGCTCCCCTGGAGGAGGCCACGGAGAAGATG
GTATCTATGAAGCCACCAGGTTTCCAGGCATCCCTGGCTAGAGACGGGCACATGTCAGGCCTGGGCAAGG
CTGAGGCAGCCCCTCCAGGCCCTGGCGTGCCACCCCACCCTCCAGGCACCAAGTCCGCAGCATCCCACCA
AAGTAGTATGACCAGCCTGGAGGGAAGCGGCATCTCTGAGCGCCTTCCACAGAAGCCTTTGCACCGAGGC
GGTGGGCCCCACCTGGAGGAGACCTGGATGGCGTCCCCAGAGACAGACAGTGGCTTTGTGGGCTCAGAAA
CAAGCAGAGTTTCACCCCTCACCCAGACTCCAGAGCACCGGCTCTCCCACATCAGCACAGCAGGAACATT
AGCCCAGCCCTTTGCTGCATCTGTGCCCAGGGATGGAGCTTCCTACCCCAAGGCCAGGGGTTCTCTGATT
CCCAGAAGAGCCACAGAGCCCAGCACACCCCGGAGCCAAGCACAGAGGTACCTCTCCAGCCCAAGTGGGC
CTCTCCGGCAGAGGGCACCCAACTTCAGCCTGGAGCGGACACTGGCAGCCGAGATGGCGGTTCCTGGCTC
AGAGTTTGAGGGGCACAAACGGATTTCTGAACAGCCCCTTCCCAACAAGACAATCAGCCCACCCCCAGCC
CCCGCCCCTGCCGCTGCGCCTCTACCCTGTGGACCAACAGAGACCATCCCCAGCTTCCTGCTCACCAGGG
CAGGGCGAGACCAGGCCATCTGTGAGCTGCAAGAAGAGGTGTCCCGGCTTCGTCTGCGGCTGGAAGACAG
CCTGCACCAGCCACTCCAGGGCAGCCCGACACGCCCAGCATCTGCCTTTGACCGCCCCGCCCGGACCCGC
GGCCGGCCAGCAGACTCCCCAGCCACCTGGGGCTCCCATTATGGCAGTAAATCCACAGAGAGATTGCCTG
GTGAGCCTAGAGGTGAAGAGCAGATTGTCCCTCCAGGAAGGCAGCGAGCCAGGTCTTCCTCAGTGCCTCG
GGAGGTGCTCCGACTGTCCCTGAGTTCAGAATCTGAGCTGCCCTCCCTACCACTGTTCTCTGAGAAGAGC
AAGACCACCAAGGACAGTCCACAGGCAGCTCGGGATGGAAAGAGAGGGGTGGGCAGTGCTGGATGGCCAG
ACAGGGTCACCTTCCGGGGCCAATACACAGGCCACGAATACCATGTTCTGTCCCCTAAGGCGGTCCCAAA
AGGCAATGGCACAGTCTCCTGTCCCCACTGCCGGCCCATTAGGACCCAGGATGCGGGTGGTGCTGTCACA
GGGGACCCACTGGGACCGCCTCCCGCTGATACCCTTCAGTGTCCCCTGTGTGGTCAAGTTGGGTCTCCCC
CAGAGGCAGATGGTCCAGGCTCAGCCACCTCTGGGGCAGAGAAGGCCACCACGAGGAGAAAAGCATCTTC
AACTCCCAGCCCCAAGCAGAGGAGCAAGCAGGCGGGGTCGTCGCCACGCCCACCCCCCGGACTGTGGTAT
CTGGCAACAGCGCCCCCAGCACCAGCCCCTCCAGCCTTTGCCTACATCTCCTCGGTTCCCATCATGCCTT
ATCCACCTGCCGCTGTGTACTATGCGCCTGCAGGACCTACCTCAGCCCAACCAGCTGCCAAGTGGCCGCC
CACAGCCTCTCCCCCACCAGCCCGGAGACACCGGCACTCCATCCAGCTCGACCTGGGCGACCTAGAGGAG
CTCAACAAGGCCCTGAGCCGGGCCGTGCAGGCTGCCGAGAGCGTCCGCTCTACCACCAGGCAGATGAGAA
GCTCGCTGTCAGCCGACCTGCGCCAGGCTCACAGCCTGCGGGGCTCCTGCCTCTTCTAGTAATGAACTAG
TCCGTAACTTGAAAGTATTTCGATTTCTTGGCTTTATATATCTTGTGGAAAGGACGATGACCAATATCGA
GGTTTCGTACC
