>Addgene plasmid #144279 | TFORF1225 | depositor partial sequence | sequence record 284953 | Barcode
TGACCAATATCGAGGTTTCGTACC
